>Addgene plasmid #214571 | AiP1890 - pAAV-AiE2577m-minBG-SYFP2-WPRE-BGHpA | addgene full sequence | sequence record 441079 | Addgene NGS Result
CCTGCAGGCAGCTGCGCGCTCGCTCGCTCACTGAGGCCGCCCGGGCGTCGGGCGACCTTTGGTCGCCCGG
CCTCAGTGAGCGAGCGAGCGCGCAGAGAGGGAGTGGCCAACTCCATCACTAGGGGTTCCTGCGGCCGCAG
GCTCCTTCATACTCTTAGCTGCGGAGTCTAAAAGGAATAGTTCAGTCGAGAGCTTTGCAGCTCCCAGGCA
CACAGAACCCTTTCTGAATTGCAGAAGCACTTAATTCTTTCTCACTTTAGGTGTGAAAGCCACTTGGGCG
ACAGCCCAGGCAGGGTATTGCAGACTAGGAGTGAAAAAAACTCTTGGCCTCTGAAAAGAAACAGTAGGGG
GGAAAATATTCAGTTACCATTTACAAAGAGACCAAGTGGGGGGGGGGGGGGRAACGACTTGCATTTAGAA
AAACTTGCTCTGGCAACCGTGCTTAAGACTCTCAAATTTGGAAGTTAAACATGGGGAAATGTTCTAAACG
GATTGCAGCCTATTTGTCTATCACTCCCTTTCTGAAGTGGCAATCTGGGTGACTGGAAAGTACGAACACA
TCTCTATTCTGGTACAGCTTGCGGAGAGCTGCAAGTTACAGAACGGAGTGAGTCTGTTGGGCGGCTGCTT
ATAAATAGAAGGGACTTGGTTCATGCCATCGAGGGGGAGCATCTGTTTGACGGAGCTCGGGCTGGGCATA
AAAGTCAGGGCAGAGCCATCTATTGCTTACATTTGCTTCTGGGATCCAGATCTTTCGAAGCTAGCGCTAC
CGGTCGCCACCATGGTGAGCAAGGGCGAGGAGCTGTTCACCGGGGTGGTGCCCATCCTGGTCGAGCTGGA
CGGCGACGTAAACGGCCACAAGTTCAGCGTGTCCGGCGAGGGCGAGGGCGATGCCACCTACGGCAAGCTG
ACCCTGAAGCTGATCTGCACCACCGGCAAGCTGCCCGTGCCCTGGCCCACCCTCGTGACCACCCTGGGCT
ACGGCGTGCAGTGCTTCGCCCGCTACCCCGACCACATGAAGCAGCACGACTTCTTCAAGTCCGCCATGCC
CGAAGGCTACGTCCAGGAGCGCACCATCTTCTTCAAGGACGACGGCAACTACAAGACCCGCGCCGAGGTG
AAGTTCGAGGGCGACACCCTGGTGAACCGCATCGAGCTGAAGGGCATCGACTTCAAGGAGGACGGCAACA
TCCTGGGGCACAAGCTGGAGTACAACTACAACAGCCACAACGTCTATATCACCGCCGACAAGCAGAAGAA
CGGCATCAAGGCCAACTTCAAGATCCGCCACAACATCGAGGACGGCGGCGTGCAGCTCGCCGACCACTAC
CAGCAGAACACCCCCATCGGCGACGGCCCCGTGCTGCTGCCCGACAACCACTACCTGAGCTACCAGTCCA
AGCTGAGCAAAGACCCCAACGAGAAGCGCGATCACATGGTCCTGCTGGAGTTCGTGACCGCCGCCGGGAT
CACTCTCGGCATGGACGAGCTGTACAAGTAAGTCGACGGCGCGCCGCGGCCGCGAATTCGATATCATAAT
CAACCTCTGGATTACAAAATTTGTGAAAGATTGACTGGTATTCTTAACTATGTTGCTCCTTTTACGCTAT
GTGGATACGCTGCTTTAATGCCTTTGTATCATGCTATTGCTTCCCGTATGGCTTTCATTTTCTCCTCCTT
GTATAAATCCTGGTTAGTTCTTGCCACGGCGGAACTCATCGCCGCCTGCCTTGCCCGCTGCTGGACAGGG
GCTCGGCTGTTGGGCACTGACAATTCCGTGGCTCGAGAGATCTTCGACTGTGCCTTCTAGTTGCCAGCCA
TCTGTTGTTTGCCCCTCCCCCGTGCCTTCCTTGACCCTGGAAGGTGCCACTCCCACTGTCCTTTCCTAAT
AAAATGAGGAAATTGCATCGCATTGTCTGAGTAGGTGTCATTCTATTCTGGGGGGTGGGGTGGGGCAGGA
CAGCAAGGGGGAGGATTGGGAAGACAATAGCAGGCATGAGATCTCACGTGCGGACCGAGCGGCCGCAGGA
ACCCCTAGTGATGGAGTTGGCCACTCCCTCTCTGCGCGCTCGCTCGCTCACTGAGGCCGGGCGACCAAAG
GTCGCCCGACGCCCGGGCTTTGCCCGGGCGGCCTCAGTGAGCGAGCGAGCGCGCAGCTGCCTGCAGGGGC
GCCTGATGCGGTATTTTCTCCTTACGCATCTGTGCGGTATTTCACACCGCATA
[95 nt withheld, positions 2224-2318]
T
[46 nt withheld, positions 2320-2365]
C
[141 nt withheld, positions 2367-2507]
CCTTTGACGTTGGAGTCCACGTTCTTT
[37 nt withheld, positions 2535-2571]
ACTCTATCTCGGGCTATTCTTTTGATTTATAAGGGATTTTGCCGATTTCGGTCTATTGGTTAAAAAATGA
GCTGATTTAACAAAAATTTAACGCGAATTTTAACAAAATATTAACGTTTACAATTTTATGGTGCACTCTC
AGTACAATCTGCTCTGATGCCGCATAGTTAAGCCAGCCCCGACACCCGCCAACACCCGCTGACGCGCCCT
GACGGGCTTGTCTGCTCCCGGCATCCGCTTACAGACAAGCTGTGACCGTCTCCGGGAGCTGCATGTGTCA
GAGGTTTTCACCGTCATCACCGAAACGCGCGAGACGAAAGGGCCTCGTGATACGCCTATTTTTATAGGTT
AATGTCATGATAATAATGGTTTCTTAGACGTCAGGTGGCACTTTTCGGGGAAATGTGCGCGGAACCCCTA
TTTGTTTATTTTTCTAAATACATTCAAATATGTATCCGCTCATGAGACAATAACCCTGATAAATGCTTCA
ATAATATTGAAAAAGGAAGAGTATGAGTATTCAACATTTCCGTGTCGCCCTTATTCCCTTTTTTGCGGCA
TTTTGCCTTCCTGTTTTTGCTCACCCAGAAACGCTGGTGAAAGTAAAAGATGCTGAAGATCAGTTGGGTG
CACGAGTGGGTTACATCGAACTGGATCTCAACAGCGGTAAGATCCTTGAGAGTTTTCGCCCCGAAGAACG
TTTTCCAATGATGAGCACTTTTAAAGTTCTGCTATGTGGCGCGGTATTATCCCGTATTGACGCCGGGCAA
GAGCAACTCGGTCGCCGCATACACTATTCTCAGAATGACTTGGTTGAGTACTCACCAGTCACAGAAAAGC
ATCTTACGGATGGCATGACAGTAAGAGAATTATGCAGTGCTGCCATAACCATGAGTGATAACACTGCGGC
CAACTTACTTCTGACAACGATCGGAGGACCGAAGGAGCTAACCGCTTTTTTGCACAACATGGGGGATCAT
GTAACTCGCCTTGATCGTTGGGAACCGGAGCTGAATGAAGCCATACCAAACGACGAGCGTGACACCACGA
TGCCTGTAGCAATGGCAACAACGTTGCGCAAACTATTAACTGGCGAACTACTTACTCTAGCTTCCCGGCA
ACAATTAATAGACTGGATGGAGGCGGATAAAGTTGCAGGACCACTTCTGCGCTCGGCCCTTCCGGCTGGC
TGGTTTATTGCTGATAAATCTGGAGCCGGTGAGCGTGGGTCTCGCGGTATCATTGCAGCACTGGGGCCAG
ATGGTAAGCCCTCCCGTATCGTAGTTATCTACACGACGGGGAGTCAGGCAACTATGGATGAACGAAATAG
ACAGATCGCTGAGATAGGTGCCTCACTGATTAAGCATTGGTAACTGTCAGACCAAGTTTACTCATATATA
CTTTAGATTGATTTAAAACTTCATTTTTAATTTAAAAGGATCTAGGTGAAGATCCTTTTTGATAATCTCA
TGACCAAAATCCCTTAACGTGAGTTTTCGTTCCACTGAGCGTCAGACCCCGTAGAAAAGATCAAAGGATC
TTCTTGAGATCCTTTTTTTCTGCGCGTAATCTGCTGCTTGCAAACAAAAAAACCACCGCTACCAGCGGTG
GTTTGTTTGCCGGATCAAGAGCTACCAACTCTTTTTCCGAAGGTAACTGGCTTCAGCAGAGCGCAGATAC
CAAATACTGTTCTTCTAGTGTAGCCGTAGTTAGGCCACCACTTCAAGAACTCTGTAGCACCGCCTACATA
CCTCGCTCTGCTAATCCTGTTACCAGTGGCTGCTGCCAGTGGCGATAAGTCGTGTCTTACCGGGTTGGAC
TCAAGACGATAGTTACCGGATAAGGCGCAGCGGTCGGGCTGAACGGGGGGTTCGTGCACACAGCCCAGCT
TGGAGCGAACGACCTACACCGAACTGAGATACCTACAGCGTGAGCTATGAGAAAGCGCCACGCTTCCCGA
AGGGAGAAAGGCGGACAGGTATCCGGTAAGCGGCAGGGTCGGAACAGGAGAGCGCACGAGGGAGCTTCCA
GGGGGAAACGCCTGGTATCTTTATAGTCCTGTCGGGTTTCGCCACCTCTGACTTGAGCGTCGATTTTTGT
GATGCTCGTCAGGGGGGCGGAGCCTATGGAAAAACGCCAGCAACGCGGCCTTTTTACGGTTCCTGGCCTT
TTGCTGGCCTTTTGCTCACATGT
Features (pLannotate 1.2.2; 14 found; start..end, strand, type, name):
     12..39      +  repeat_region  AAV2 ITR (fragment): inverted terminal repeat of adeno-associated virus serotype 2 inverted
     68..95      +  repeat_region  AAV2 ITR (fragment): inverted terminal repeat of adeno-associated virus serotype 2 inverted
    782..1498    +  CDS            SYFP2: SYFP2 is a basic (constitutively fluorescent) yellow fluorescent protein published in 2006, derived from Aequorea victoria. It is reported to be a very rapidly-maturing monomer with moderate acid sensitivity.
   1538..1695    +  misc_feature   WPRE (fragment): woodchuck hepatitis virus posttranscriptional regulatory element
   1701..1781    +  misc_feature   WPRE (fragment): woodchuck hepatitis virus posttranscriptional regulatory element
   1798..1909    +  polyA_signal   bGH poly(A) signal: bovine growth hormone polyadenylation signal
   2027..2167    +  repeat_region  AAV2 ITR: inverted terminal repeat of adeno-associated virus serotype 2 inverted
   2172..2223    -  misc_feature   bom (fragment): basis of mobility region from pBR322
   2242..2697    +  rep_origin     f1 ori (sequence partly withheld): f1 bacteriophage origin of replication; arrow indicates direction of (+) strand synthesis
   2698..2747    -  misc_feature   bom (fragment): basis of mobility region from pBR322
   2849..2884    -  CDS            rop (fragment): Rop protein, which maintains plasmids at low copy number; rop
   2979..3083    +  promoter       AmpR promoter: bla
   3084..3944    +  CDS            AmpR: β-lactamase; bla; confers resistance to ampicillin, carbenicillin, and related antibiotics
   4115..4703    +  rep_origin     ori: high-copy-number ColE1/pMB1/pBR322/pUC origin of replication
