[The description below was written by a language model from this plasmid's Addgene catalogue record and pLannotate feature annotations shown in this document.]
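Description:
AiP1890 - pAAV-AiE2577m-minBG-SYFP2-WPRE-BGHpA is an AAV transfer plasmid built on a pAAV2 backbone, intended for packaging a reporter genome into recombinant adeno-associated virus for delivery to brain tissue. In bacteria it is maintained as a high-copy plasmid through a ColE1/pUC-type origin and selected with ampicillin via the β-lactamase gene and its own promoter. An f1 phage origin is also present, along with small remnants of pBR322 bom and rop sequences that appear to be backbone leftovers. The annotated sequence is 4,764 nt. One AAV2 inverted terminal repeat is annotated in full downstream of the cassette, whereas the upstream repeat is detected only as two short fragments, so the annotation alone does not show whether that repeat is complete.

Between the ITRs lies a compact enhancer-reporter cassette. AiE2577m, a candidate enhancer sequence, is placed upstream of minBG, which the record lists as the promoter. As the "min" prefix implies, a minimal promoter of this kind is expected to have little activity alone, so expression depends on the cell-type specificity of the enhancer. Neither the enhancer nor minBG is picked out in the feature table, but the unannotated stretch preceding the coding sequence is where they would sit. The payload is SYFP2, a rapidly maturing monomeric yellow fluorescent protein derived from Aequorea victoria. It is followed by a WPRE, annotated as two fragments, which enhances transcript stability and expression, and then by the bovine growth hormone polyadenylation signal. The enhancer was inserted by Gibson assembly at SgrAI sites that were destroyed in the process.

The construct belongs to a collection of enhancer AAVs for genetic access to cortical cell types. It labels the brain cell populations in which AiE2577m is active, although the record does not state which populations these are.
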