Addgene plasmid #214571: AiP1890 - pAAV-AiE2577m-minBG-SYFP2-WPRE-BGHpA
Purpose: AiE2577m is an enhancer sequence, designed to drive AAV-mediated transgene expression in specific populations of brain cells
Depositing lab: Allen Institute for Brain Science & Bosiljka Tasic. Depositing organization: Allen Institute. Publication: A suite of enhancer AAVs and transgenic mouse lines for genetic access to cortical cell types. Ben-Simon Y, Hooper M, Narayan S, Daigle TL, Dwivedi D, Way SW, Oster A, Stafford DA, Mich JK, Taormina MJ, Martinez RA, Opitz-Araya X, Roth JR, Alexander JR, Allen S, Amster A, Arbuckle J, Ayala A, Baker PM, Bakken TE, Barcelli T, Barta S, Bendrick J, Bertagnolli D, Bielstein C, Bishwakarma P, Bowlus J, Boyer G, Brouner K, Casian B, Casper T, Chakka AB, Chakrabarty R, Chance RK, Chavan S, Clark M, Colbert K, Collman F, Daniel S, Departee M, DiValentin P, Donadio N, Dotson N, Egdorf T, Fliss T, Gabitto M, Garcia J, Gary A, Gasperini M, Gloe J, Goldy J, Gore BB, Graybuck L, Greisman N, Haeseleer F, Halterman C, Haradon Z, Hastings SD, Helback O, Ho W, Hockemeyer D, Huang C, Huff S, Hunker A, Johansen N, Jones D, Juneau Z, Kalmbach B, Kannan M, Khem S, Kussick E, Kutsal R, Larsen R, Lee C, Lee AY, Leibly M, Lenz GH, Li S, Liang E, Lusk N, Madigan Z, Malloy J, Malone J, McCue R, Melchor J, Mollenkopf T, Moosman S, Morin E, Newman D, Ng L, Ngo K, Omstead V, Otto S, Oyama A, Pena N, Pham T, Phillips E, Pom CA, Potekhina L, Ransford S, Ray PL, Rette D, Reynoldson C, Rimorin C, Rocha D, Ruiz A, Sanchez REA, Sawyer L, Sedeno-Cortes A, Sevigny JP, Shapovalova N, Shepard N, Shulga L, Sigler AR, Siverts L, Soliman S, Somasundaram S, Staats B, Stewart K, Szelenyi E, Tieu M, Trader C, Tran A, van Velthoven CTJ, Walker M, Wang Y, Weed N, Wirthlin M, Wood T, Wynalda B, Yao Z, Zhou T, Ariza J, Dee N, Reding M, Ronellenfitch K, Mufti S, Sunkin SM, Smith KA, Esposito L, Waters J, Thyagarajan B, Yao S, Lein ES, Zeng H, Levi BP, Ngai J, Ting JT, Tasic B. Cell. 2025 May 16:S0092-8674(25)00513-6. doi: 10.1016/j.cell.2025.05.002. PubMed 40403729.
Backbone
  Vector backbone: pAAV2
  Vector type: AAV
Growth in bacteria
  Bacterial resistance: Ampicillin, 100 μg/mL
  Growth temperature: 37°C
  Growth strain: NEB Stable
  Copy number: High Copy
Gene/Insert
  Gene/Insert name: SYFP2
  Species: Synthetic
  Promoter: minBG
  Cloning method: Gibson Cloning
Terms and licenses: Academic/Nonprofit Terms; Industry Terms: Not Available to Industry
Depositor comments: 5' Cloning Site: SgrAI (destroyed), 3' Cloning Site: SgrAI (destroyed). Please visit https://doi.org/10.1101/2024.06.10.597244 for bioRxiv preprint.
How to cite: AiP1890 - pAAV-AiE2577m-minBG-SYFP2-WPRE-BGHpA was a gift from Allen Institute for Brain Science & Bosiljka Tasic (Addgene plasmid # 214571 ; http://n2t.net/addgene:214571 ; RRID:Addgene_214571)
